Addgene plasmid #143389: TFORF0008
Purpose: Lentiviral vector for overexpressing transcription factor ORFs with unique 24-bp barcodes. Barcodes facilitate identification of transcription factors in pooled screens.
Depositing lab: Feng Zhang. Depositing organization: Broad Institute. Publication: A transcription factor atlas of directed differentiation. Joung J, Ma S, Tay T, Geiger-Schuller KR, Kirchgatterer PC, Verdine VK, Guo B, Arias-Garcia MA, Allen WE, Singh A, Kuksenko O, Abudayyeh OO, Gootenberg JS, Fu Z, Macrae RK, Buenrostro JD, Regev A, Zhang F. Cell. 2023 Jan 5;186(1):209-229.e26. doi: 10.1016/j.cell.2022.11.026. PubMed 36608654.
Backbone
  Vector backbone: pLX_TRC317
  Backbone manufacturer: Broad Institute Genetic Perturbation Platform
  Backbone size w/o insert (bp): 8264
  Vector type: Mammalian Expression, Lentiviral
  Selectable markers: Puromycin
Growth in bacteria
  Bacterial resistance: Ampicillin, 100 μg/mL
  Growth temperature: 37°C
  Growth strain: NEB Stable
  Copy number: High Copy
Gene/Insert
  Gene/Insert name: ZNF709
  Species: H. sapiens (human)
  Insert size (bp): 2027
  Entrez Gene: ZNF709 (a.k.a. FLJ38281)
  Promoter: EF1a
  Cloning method: Unknown
  Sequencing primers: 5′ GGGTGGAGACTGAAGTTAGGCCAG; 3′ CACATAGCGTAAAAGGAGCAACATAG
Terms and licenses: Academic/Nonprofit Terms; Industry Terms: Not Available to Industry
Depositor comments: NM_152601,ENST00000397732 . The transcription factor ORF portion of this plasmid was synthesized by Genewiz. Please test multiple small colonies in case of plasmid recombination. To make this collection available in a timely manner, a portion of this collection was not fully sequenced by Addgene. If an Addgene verified full plasmid sequence is not available, please contact us prior to placing an order to request the full sequence.
How to cite: TFORF0008 was a gift from Feng Zhang (Addgene plasmid # 143389 ; http://n2t.net/addgene:143389 ; RRID:Addgene_143389)
