[The description below was written by a language model from this plasmid's Addgene catalogue record and pLannotate feature annotations shown in this document.]
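Description:
TFORF0008 is a lentiviral mammalian expression plasmid built on the pLX_TRC317 backbone. It belongs to a barcoded library of human transcription factor open reading frames and carries ZNF709, a human zinc finger protein gene whose ORF was made synthetically. In bacteria it is maintained through a high-copy ColE1/pUC-type origin and selected with ampicillin via the β-lactamase gene. An f1 origin and remnants of a lac/lacZα cloning region with T7 and T3 promoters are also present in the backbone. The depositor notes that the plasmid can recombine, as is common for LTR-containing vectors.

The transfer cassette follows a third-generation, self-inactivating design. An RSV promoter fused to a truncated HIV-1 5' LTR drives genomic RNA production in packaging cells. It is followed by the Ψ packaging signal with a gag fragment, the RRE for Rev-dependent export, a cPPT/CTS, and a ΔU3 3' LTR with a downstream SV40 polyadenylation signal. Within the provirus, an SV40 early promoter expresses puromycin N-acetyltransferase for selecting transduced cells. A separate EF-1α promoter drives the ZNF709 ORF, and a WPRE downstream enhances transcript expression. The automated annotation labels only the start of the insert, as a ZNF670 fragment. This probably reflects homology among KRAB zinc finger family members rather than a different insert, since the catalogue identifies the gene as ZNF709. The unique 24-bp barcode described for the collection is not annotated in the feature table.

The construct is intended for overexpressing this transcription factor in mammalian cells. The barcode lets it be identified in pooled screens, such as those surveying factors that direct cell differentiation.
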