Features (pLannotate 1.2.2; 31 found; start..end, strand, type, name):
      5..231     +  promoter       RSV promoter: Rous sarcoma virus enhancer/promoter
    232..412     +  LTR            5' LTR (truncated): truncated 5' long terminal repeat (LTR) from HIV-1
    459..584     +  misc_feature   HIV-1 Ψ: packaging signal of human immunodeficiency virus type 1
    568..931     +  CDS            HIV-1 gag (fragment): gag protein from human immunodeficiency virus 1; gag
   1077..1310    +  misc_feature   RRE: The Rev response element (RRE) of HIV-1 allows for Rev-dependent mRNA export from the nucleus to the cytoplasm.
   1687..1713    +  CDS            Rev (fragment): human immunodeficiency virus 1 (HIV-1) Rev protein; rev; enhances nuclear export of unspliced and incompletely spliced viral mRNAs
   1720..1743    +  promoter       SV40 promoter (fragment): SV40 early promoter
   1744..1815    +  promoter       SV40 promoter (fragment): SV40 enhancer and early promoter
   1839..1974    +  rep_origin     SV40 ori: SV40 origin of replication
   2020..2616    +  CDS            PuroR (fragment): puromycin N-acetyltransferase; pac from Streptomyces; confers resistance to puromycin
   2665..2782    +  misc_feature   cPPT/CTS: central polypurine tract and central termination sequence of HIV-1
   2847..2913    +  CDS            small t antigen (fragment): SV40 (simian virus 40) small t antigen
   2920..4098    +  promoter       EF-1α promoter: strong constitutive promoter for human elongation factor EF-1α
   4115..4507    +  CDS            ZNF670 (fragment): ZN670_HUMAN - Experimental evidence at protein level: Swiss-Prot protein existence level 1. May be involved in transcriptional regulation. From Homo sapiens (Human).
   6053..6106    +  promoter       U6 promoter (fragment): RNA polymerase III promoter for human U6 snRNA
   6148..6736    +  misc_feature   WPRE: woodchuck hepatitis virus posttranscriptional regulatory element
   6787..6806    +  misc_feature   cPPT/CTS (fragment): central polypurine tract and central termination sequence of HIV-1
   6808..7041    +  LTR            3' LTR (ΔU3): self-inactivating 3' long terminal repeat (LTR) from HIV-1
   7119..7240    +  polyA_signal   SV40 poly(A) signal: SV40 polyadenylation signal
   7280..7415    +  rep_origin     SV40 ori: SV40 origin of replication
   7436..7454    -  promoter       T7 promoter: promoter for bacteriophage T7 RNA polymerase
   7462..7617    +  CDS            lacZα (fragment): LacZα fragment of β-galactosidase; lacZ fragment
   7622..8050    +  rep_origin     f1 ori (sequence partly withheld): f1 bacteriophage origin of replication; arrow indicates direction of (+) strand synthesis
   8103..8207    +  promoter       AmpR promoter: bla
   8208..9068    +  CDS            AmpR: β-lactamase; bla; confers resistance to ampicillin, carbenicillin, and related antibiotics
   9239..9827    +  rep_origin     ori: high-copy-number ColE1/pMB1/pBR322/pUC origin of replication
  10010..10102   +  CDS            lacI (fragment): lac repressor; lacI; The lac repressor binds to the lac operator to inhibit transcription in E. coli. This inhibition can be relieved by adding lactose or isopropyl-β-D-thiogalactopyranoside (IPTG).
  10115..10136   +  protein_bind   CAP binding site: CAP binding activates transcription in the presence of cAMP. E. coli catabolite activator protein
  10151..10181   +  promoter       lac promoter: promoter for the E. coli lac operon
  10189..10205   +  protein_bind   lac operator: The lac repressor binds to the lac operator to inhibit transcription in E. coli. This inhibition can be relieved by adding lactose or isopropyl-β-D-thiogalactopyranoside (IPTG). lac repressor encoded by lacI
  10250..10268   +  promoter       T3 promoter: promoter for bacteriophage T3 RNA polymerase
>Addgene plasmid #143389 | TFORF0008 | addgene full sequence | sequence record 397929 | Addgene NGS Result
TTAATGTAGTCTTATGCAATACTCTTGTAGTCTTGCAACATGGTAACGATGAGTTAGCAACATGCCTTAC
AAGGAGAGAAAAAGCACCGTGCATGCCGATTGGTGGAAGTAAGGTGGTACGATCGTGCCTTATTAGGAAG
GCAACAGACGGGTCTGACATGGATTGGACGAACCACTGAATTGCCGCATTGCAGAGATATTGTATTTAAG
TGCCTAGCTCGATACATAAACGGGTCTCTCTGGTTAGACCAGATCTGAGCCTGGGAGCTCTCTGGCTAAC
TAGGGAACCCACTGCTTAAGCCTCAATAAAGCTTGCCTTGAGTGCTTCAAGTAGTGTGTGCCCGTCTGTT
GTGTGACTCTGGTAACTAGAGATCCCTCAGACCCTTTTAGTCAGTGTGGAAAATCTCTAGCAGTGGCGCC
CGAACAGGGACTTGAAAGCGAAAGGGAAACCAGAGGAGCTCTCTCGACGCAGGACTCGGCTTGCTGAAGC
GCGCACGGCAAGAGGCGAGGGGCGGCGACTGGTGAGTACGCCAAAAATTTTGACTAGCGGAGGCTAGAAG
GAGAGAGATGGGTGCGAGAGCGTCAGTATTAAGCGGGGGAGAATTAGATCGCGATGGGAAAAAATTCGGT
TAAGGCCAGGGGGAAAGAAAAAATATAAATTAAAACATATAGTATGGGCAAGCAGGGAGCTAGAACGATT
CGCAGTTAATCCTGGCCTGTTAGAAACATCAGAAGGCTGTAGACAAATACTGGGACAGCTACAACCATCC
CTTCAGACAGGATCAGAAGAACTTAGATCATTATATAATACAGTAGCAACCCTCTATTGTGTGCATCAAA
GGATAGAGATAAAAGACACCAAGGAAGCTTTAGACAAGATAGAGGAAGAGCAAAACAAAAGTAAGACCAC
CGCACAGCAAGCGGCCGCTGATCTTCAGACCTGGAGGAGGAGATATGAGGGACAATTGGAGAAGTGAATT
ATATAAATATAAAGTAGTAAAAATTGAACCATTAGGAGTAGCACCCACCAAGGCAAAGAGAAGAGTGGTG
CAGAGAGAAAAAAGAGCAGTGGGAATAGGAGCTTTGTTCCTTGGGTTCTTGGGAGCAGCAGGAAGCACTA
TGGGCGCAGCGTCAATGACGCTGACGGTACAGGCCAGACAATTATTGTCTGGTATAGTGCAGCAGCAGAA
CAATTTGCTGAGGGCTATTGAGGCGCAACAGCATCTGTTGCAACTCACAGTCTGGGGCATCAAGCAGCTC
CAGGCAAGAATCCTGGCTGTGGAAAGATACCTAAAGGATCAACAGCTCCTGGGGATTTGGGGTTGCTCTG
GAAAACTCATTTGCACCACTGCTGTGCCTTGGAATGCTAGTTGGAGTAATAAATCTCTGGAACAGATTTG
GAATCACACGACCTGGATGGAGTGGGACAGAGAAATTAACAATTACACAAGCTTAATACACTCCTTAATT
GAAGAATCGCAAAACCAGCAAGAAAAGAATGAACAAGAATTATTGGAATTAGATAAATGGGCAAGTTTGT
GGAATTGGTTTAACATAACAAATTGGCTGTGGTATATAAAATTATTCATAATGATAGTAGGAGGCTTGGT
AGGTTTAAGAATAGTTTTTGCTGTACTTTCTATAGTGAATAGAGTTAGGCAGGGATATTCACCATTATCG
TTTCAGACCCACCTCCCAACCCCGAGGGGACCCATGCATTGCATCTCAATTAGTCAGCAACCAGGTGTGG
AAAGTCCCCAGGCTCCCCAGCAGGCAGAAGTATGCAAAGCATGCGTCTCAATTAGTCAGCAACCATAGTC
CCGCCCCTAACTCCGCCCATCCCGCCCCTAACTCCGCCCAGTTCCGCCCATTCTCCGCCCCATGGCTGAC
TAATTTTTTTTATTTATGCAGAGGCCGAGGCCGCCTCGGCCTCTGAGCTATTCCAGAAGTAGTGAGGAGG
CTTTTTTGGAGGCCTAGGCTTTTGCAAAAAGCTTTCTAGAGGTACCACCGGAGCTTACCATGACCGAGTA
CAAGCCCACGGTGCGCCTCGCCACCCGCGACGACGTCCCCAGGGCCGTACGCACCCTCGCCGCCGCGTTC
GCCGACTACCCCGCCACGCGCCACACCGTCGATCCGGACCGCCACATCGAGCGGGTCACCGAGCTGCAAG
AACTCTTCCTCACGCGCGTCGGGCTCGACATCGGCAAGGTGTGGGTCGCGGACGACGGCGCCGCCGTGGC
GGTCTGGACCACGCCGGAGAGCGTCGAAGCGGGGGCGGTGTTCGCCGAGATCGGCCCGCGCATGGCCGAG
TTGAGCGGTTCCCGGCTGGCCGCGCAGCAACAGATGGAAGGCCTCCTGGCGCCGCACCGGCCCAAGGAGC
CCGCGTGGTTCCTGGCCACCGTCGGCGTCTCGCCCGACCACCAGGGCAAGGGTCTGGGCAGCGCCGTCGT
GCTCCCCGGAGTGGAGGCGGCCGAGCGCGCCGGGGTGCCCGCCTTCCTGGAGACCTCCGCGCCCCGCAAC
CTCCCCTTCTACGAGCGGCTCGGCTTCACCGTCACCGCCGACGTCGAGGTGCCCGAAGGACCGCGCACCT
GGTGCATGACCCGCAAGCCCGGTGCCAGTTAACGAATTCTAGATCTTGAGACAAATGGCAGTATTCATCC
ACAATTTTAAAAGAAAAGGGGGGATTGGGGGGTACAGTGCAGGGGAAAGAATAGTAGACATAATAGCAAC
AGACATACAAACTAAAGAATTACAAAAACAAATTACAAAAATTCAAAATTTTCGGGTTTATTACAGGGAC
AGCAGAGATCCACTTTGGCGCCGGCTCGAGGCCTGCAGGTGCAAAGATGGATAAAGTTTTAAACAGAGAG
GAATCTTTGCAGCTAATGGACCTTCTAGGTCTTGAAAGGAGTGGGAATTGGCTCCGGTGCCCGTCAGTGG
GCAGAGCGCACATCGCCCACAGTCCCCGAGAAGTTGGGGGGAGGGGTCGGCAATTGAACCGGTGCCTAGA
GAAGGTGGCGCGGGGTAAACTGGGAAAGTGATGTCGTGTACTGGCTCCGCCTTTTTCCCGAGGGTGGGGG
AGAACCGTATATAAGTGCAGTAGTCGCCGTGAACGTTCTTTTTCGCAACGGGTTTGCCGCCAGAACACAG
GTAAGTGCCGTGTGTGGTTCCCGCGGGCCTGGCCTCTTTACGGGTTATGGCCCTTGCGTGCCTTGAATTA
CTTCCACCTGGCTGCAGTACGTGATTCTTGATCCCGAGCTTCGGGTTGGAAGTGGGTGGGAGAGTTCGAG
GCCTTGCGCTTAAGGAGCCCCTTCGCCTCGTGCTTGAGTTGAGGCCTGGCCTGGGCGCTGGGGCCGCCGC
GTGCGAATCTGGTGGCACCTTCGCGCCTGTCTCGCTGCTTTCGATAAGTCTCTAGCCATTTAAAATTTTT
GATGACCTGCTGCGACGCTTTTTTTCTGGCAAGATAGTCTTGTAAATGCGGGCCAAGATCTGCACACTGG
TATTTCGGTTTTTGGGGCCGCGGGCGGCGACGGGGCCCGTGCGTCCCAGCGCACATGTTCGGCGAGGCGG
GGCCTGCGAGCGCGGCCACCGAGAATCGGACGGGGGTAGTCTCAAGCTGGCCGGCCTGCTCTGGTGCCTG
GCCTCGCGCCGCCGTGTATCGCCCCGCCCTGGGCGGCAAGGCTGGCCCGGTCGGCACCAGTTGCGTGAGC
GGAAAGATGGCCGCTTCCCGGCCCTGCTGCAGGGAGCTCAAAATGGAGGACGCGGCGCTCGGGAGAGCGG
GCGGGTGAGTCACCCACACAAAGGAAAAGGGCCTTTCCGTCCTCAGCCGTCGCTTCATGTGACTCCACGG
AGTACCGGGCGCCGTCCAGGCACCTCGATTAGTTCTCGAGCTTTTGGAGTACGTCGTCTTTAGGTTGGGG
GGAGGGGTTTTATGCGATGGAGTTTCCCCACACTGAGTGGGTGGAGACTGAAGTTAGGCCAGCTTGGCAC
TTGATGTAATTCTCCTTGGAATTTGCCCTTTTTGAGTTTGGATCTTGGTTCATTCTCAAGCCTCAGACAG
TGGTTCAAAGTTTTTTTCTTCCATTTCAGGTGTCGTGAGGCTAGCACCGCCACCATGGACTCAGTGGTCT
TTGAGGATGTGGCTGTGAACTTCACCCAGGAGGAGTGGGCTTTGCTGGGTCCCTCTCAGAAGAAACTCTA
CAGAGATGTGATGCAAGAAACCTTTGTTAACTTGGCCTCTATAGGGGAAAACTGGGAGGAGAAGAACATT
GAAGATCACAAAAATCAGGGGAGAAAGCTAAGAAGTCATATGGTAGAGAGGCTCTGTGAAAGGAAAGAAG
GTAGTCAGTTTGGAGAAACCATCAGTCAGACTCCAAATCCTAAACCAAACAAGAAAACTTTTACTAGAGT
AAAACCATATGAATGTAGTGTGTGTGGAAAGGACTATATGTGTCATTCATCTCTTAATAGGCACATGAGA
TCTCATACTGAACATAGATCATATGAATATCACAAATATGGAGAGAAATCATATGAATGTAAGGAATGTG
GGAAAAGATTCAGCTTTCGAAGTTCATTTCGAATACATGAAAGAACTCACACTGGAGAGAAACCCTATAA
ATGTAAACAGTGTGGTAAGGCTTTCAGTTGGCCCAGTTCCTTTCAAATACATGAAAGAACTCATACTGGA
GAGAAACCTTATGAATGTAAGGAATGTGGGAAGGCCTTCATTTATCACACAACCTTTCGAGGACACATGA
GAATGCACACAGGGGAGAAACCCTATAAATGTAAAGAATGCGGGAAAACGTTCAGTCATCCCAGTTCTTT
TCGAAATCATGAAAGAACTCACTCTGGAGAGAAACCCTATGAATGTAAACAATGTGGAAAAGCTTTCAGA
TATTACCAAACTTTTCAAATACATGAAAGGACTCACACTGGGGAAAAACCCTATCAGTGTAAGCAATGTG
GTAAAGCTCTTAGTTGTCCCACATCCTTTCGAAGTCATGAAAGGATTCACACTGGAGAAAAACCCTATAA
ATGTAAAAAATGTGGGAAAGCCTTCAGTTTTCCTAGTTCCTTTAGAAAACATGAAAGAATTCATACAGGA
GAGAAACCCTATGATTGTAAGGAATGTGGGAAAGCATTCATTTCTCTTCCAAGCTATCGAAGACATATGA
TAATGCACACTGGAAATGGACCTTATAAATGCAAGGAATGTGGGAAAGCCTTTGATTGTCCTAGTTCTTT
TCAAATCCATGAACGAACTCACACTGGAGAGAAACCCTATGAATGTAAACAGTGTGGTAAAGCCTTCAGT
TGTTCCAGTTCCTTTCGAATGCATGAAAGAACTCACACTGGAGAGAAACCCCATGAATGTAAACAATGTG
GTAAAGCCTTCAGTTGTTCCAGTTCTGTTCGAATACATGAAAGGACTCACACTGGAGAGAAACCCTATGA
ATGTAAACAGTGTGGTAAAGCCTTCAGTTGTTCCAGTTCCTTTCGAATGCATGAAAGAATTCACACTGGA
GAGAAACCCTATGAATGTAAACAGTGTGGTAAAGCCTTTAGTTTTTCTAGTTCCTTTCGGATGCATGAAA
GGACTCACACTGGAGAGAAACCCTATGAATGTAAACAATGTGGTAAAGCCTTCAGTTGTTCCAGTTCCTT
TCGAATGCATGAAAGGACTCACACTGGGGAGAAACCCTATGAATGTAAACAGTGTGGTAAGGCGTTTAGT
TGTTCCAGTTCCATTCGAATACATGAAAGGACTCACACTGGAGAGAAACCTTATGAGTGTAAACAATGTG
GTAAGGCCTTCAGTTGTTCTAGTTCTGTTCGAATGCATGAAAGGACTCACACTGGAGTGAAACCCTATGA
ATGTAAACAATGTGACAAAGCCTTCAGTTGCTCACGTTCCTTTCGAATCCATGAACGAACTCACACTGGA
GAGAAACCCTATGCATGTCAACAATGTGGTAAAGCCTTCAAGTGTTCCCGTTCCTTTCGAATACATGAAA
GAGTTCATAGTGGAGAGTAGTAATGAACTAGTCCGTAACTTGAAAGTATTTCGATTTCTTGGCTTTATAT
ATCTTGTGGAAAGGACGATACCACGTGTGCAGGATCCGCGGGACGCGTTAAGTCGACAATCAACCTCTGG
ATTACAAAATTTGTGAAAGATTGACTGGTATTCTTAACTATGTTGCTCCTTTTACGCTATGTGGATACGC
TGCTTTAATGCCTTTGTATCATGCTATTGCTTCCCGTATGGCTTTCATTTTCTCCTCCTTGTATAAATCC
TGGTTGCTGTCTCTTTATGAGGAGTTGTGGCCCGTTGTCAGGCAACGTGGCGTGGTGTGCACTGTGTTTG
CTGACGCAACCCCCACTGGTTGGGGCATTGCCACCACCTGTCAGCTCCTTTCCGGGACTTTCGCTTTCCC
CCTCCCTATTGCCACGGCGGAACTCATCGCCGCCTGCCTTGCCCGCTGCTGGACAGGGGCTCGGCTGTTG
GGCACTGACAATTCCGTGGTGTTGTCGGGGAAATCATCGTCCTTTCCTTGGCTGCTCGCCTGTGTTGCCA
CCTGGATTCTGCGCGGGACGTCCTTCTGCTACGTCCCTTCGGCCCTCAATCCAGCGGACCTTCCTTCCCG
CGGCCTGCTGCCGGCTCTGCGGCCTCTTCCGCGTCTTCGCCTTCGCCCTCAGACGAGTCGGATCTCCCTT
TGGGCCGCCTCCCCGCGTCGACTTTAAGACCAATGACTTACAAGGCAGCTGTAGATCTTAGCCACTTTTT
AAAAGAAAAGGGGGGACTGGAAGGGCTAATTCACTCCCAACGAAGACAAGATCTGCTTTTTGCTTGTACT
GGGTCTCTCTGGTTAGACCAGATCTGAGCCTGGGAGCTCTCTGGCTAACTAGGGAACCCACTGCTTAAGC
CTCAATAAAGCTTGCCTTGAGTGCTTCAAGTAGTGTGTGCCCGTCTGTTGTGTGACTCTGGTAACTAGAG
ATCCCTCAGACCCTTTTAGTCAGTGTGGAAAATCTCTAGCAGTACGTATAGTAGTTCATGTCATCTTATT
ATTCAGTATTTATAACTTGCAAAGAAATGAATATCAGAGAGTGAGAGGAACTTGTTTATTGCAGCTTATA
ATGGTTACAAATAAAGCAATAGCATCACAAATTTCACAAATAAAGCATTTTTTTCACTGCATTCTAGTTG
TGGTTTGTCCAAACTCATCAATGTATCTTATCATGTCTGGCTCTAGCTATCCCGCCCCTAACTCCGCCCA
TCCCGCCCCTAACTCCGCCCAGTTCCGCCCATTCTCCGCCCCATGGCTGACTAATTTTTTTTATTTATGC
AGAGGCCGAGGCCGCCTCGGCCTCTGAGCTATTCCAGAAGTAGTGAGGAGGCTTTTTTGGAGGCCTAGGG
ACGTACCCAATTCGCCCTATAGTGAGTCGTATTACGCGCGCTCACTGGCCGTCGTTTTACAACGTCGTGA
CTGGGAAAACCCTGGCGTTACCCAACTTAATCGCCTTGCAGCACATCCCCCTTTCGCCAGCTGGCGTAAT
AGCGAAGAGGCCCGCACCGATCGCCCTTCCCAACAGTTGCGCAGCCTGAATGGCGAATGGG
[124 nt withheld, positions 7622-7745]
C
[91 nt withheld, positions 7747-7837]
A
[49 nt withheld, positions 7839-7887]
CCTTTGACGTTGGAGTCCACGTTCTTT
[37 nt withheld, positions 7915-7951]
ACCCTATCTCGGTCTATTCTTTTGATTTATAAGGGATTTTGCCGATTTCGGCCTATTGGTTAAAAAATGA
GCTGATTTAACAAAAATTTAACGCGAATTTTAACAAAATATTAACGCTTACAATTTAGGTGGCACTTTTC
GGGGAAATGTGCGCGGAACCCCTATTTGTTTATTTTTCTAAATACATTCAAATATGTATCCGCTCATGAG
ACAATAACCCTGATAAATGCTTCAATAATATTGAAAAAGGAAGAGTATGAGTATTCAACATTTCCGTGTC
GCCCTTATTCCCTTTTTTGCGGCATTTTGCCTTCCTGTTTTTGCTCACCCAGAAACGCTGGTGAAAGTAA
AAGATGCTGAAGATCAGTTGGGTGCACGAGTGGGTTACATCGAACTGGATCTCAACAGCGGTAAGATCCT
TGAGAGTTTTCGCCCCGAAGAACGTTTTCCAATGATGAGCACTTTTAAAGTTCTGCTATGTGGCGCGGTA
TTATCCCGTATTGACGCCGGGCAAGAGCAACTCGGTCGCCGCATACACTATTCTCAGAATGACTTGGTTG
AGTACTCACCAGTCACAGAAAAGCATCTTACGGATGGCATGACAGTAAGAGAATTATGCAGTGCTGCCAT
AACCATGAGTGATAACACTGCGGCCAACTTACTTCTGACAACGATCGGAGGACCGAAGGAGCTAACCGCT
TTTTTGCACAACATGGGGGATCATGTAACTCGCCTTGATCGTTGGGAACCGGAGCTGAATGAAGCCATAC
CAAACGACGAGCGTGACACCACGATGCCTGTAGCAATGGCAACAACGTTGCGCAAACTATTAACTGGCGA
ACTACTTACTCTAGCTTCCCGGCAACAATTAATAGACTGGATGGAGGCGGATAAAGTTGCAGGACCACTT
CTGCGCTCGGCCCTTCCGGCTGGCTGGTTTATTGCTGATAAATCTGGAGCCGGTGAGCGTGGGTCTCGCG
GTATCATTGCAGCACTGGGGCCAGATGGTAAGCCCTCCCGTATCGTAGTTATCTACACGACGGGGAGTCA
GGCAACTATGGATGAACGAAATAGACAGATCGCTGAGATAGGTGCCTCACTGATTAAGCATTGGTAACTG
TCAGACCAAGTTTACTCATATATACTTTAGATTGATTTAAAACTTCATTTTTAATTTAAAAGGATCTAGG
TGAAGATCCTTTTTGATAATCTCATGACCAAAATCCCTTAACGTGAGTTTTCGTTCCACTGAGCGTCAGA
CCCCGTAGAAAAGATCAAAGGATCTTCTTGAGATCCTTTTTTTCTGCGCGTAATCTGCTGCTTGCAAACA
AAAAAACCACCGCTACCAGCGGTGGTTTGTTTGCCGGATCAAGAGCTACCAACTCTTTTTCCGAAGGTAA
CTGGCTTCAGCAGAGCGCAGATACCAAATACTGTTCTTCTAGTGTAGCCGTAGTTAGGCCACCACTTCAA
GAACTCTGTAGCACCGCCTACATACCTCGCTCTGCTAATCCTGTTACCAGTGGCTGCTGCCAGTGGCGAT
AAGTCGTGTCTTACCGGGTTGGACTCAAGACGATAGTTACCGGATAAGGCGCAGCGGTCGGGCTGAACGG
GGGGTTCGTGCACACAGCCCAGCTTGGAGCGAACGACCTACACCGAACTGAGATACCTACAGCGTGAGCT
ATGAGAAAGCGCCACGCTTCCCGAAGGGAGAAAGGCGGACAGGTATCCGGTAAGCGGCAGGGTCGGAACA
GGAGAGCGCACGAGGGAGCTTCCAGGGGGAAACGCCTGGTATCTTTATAGTCCTGTCGGGTTTCGCCACC
TCTGACTTGAGCGTCGATTTTTGTGATGCTCGTCAGGGGGGCGGAGCCTATGGAAAAACGCCAGCAACGC
GGCCTTTTTACGGTTCCTGGCCTTTTGCTGGCCTTTTGCTCACATGTTCTTTCCTGCGTTATCCCCTGAT
TCTGTGGATAACCGTATTACCGCCTTTGAGTGAGCTGATACCGCTCGCCGCAGCCGAACGACCGAGCGCA
GCGAGTCAGTGAGCGAGGAAGCGGAAGAGCGCCCAATACGCAAACCGCCTCTCCCCGCGCGTTGGCCGAT
TCATTAATGCAGCTGGCACGACAGGTTTCCCGACTGGAAAGCGGGCAGTGAGCGCAACGCAATTAATGTG
AGTTAGCTCACTCATTAGGCACCCCAGGCTTTACACTTTATGCTTCCGGCTCGTATGTTGTGTGGAATTG
TGAGCGGATAACAATTTCACACAGGAAACAGCTATGACCATGATTACGCCAAGCGCGCAATTAACCCTCA
CTAAAGGGAACAAAAGCTGGAGCTGCAAGC
