>Addgene plasmid #143389 | TFORF0008 | depositor partial sequence | sequence record 282305 | Insert
ACCGCCACCATGGACTCAGTGGTCTTTGAGGATGTGGCTGTGAACTTCACCCAGGAGGAGTGGGCTTTGC
TGGGTCCCTCTCAGAAGAAACTCTACAGAGATGTGATGCAAGAAACCTTTGTTAACTTGGCCTCTATAGG
GGAAAACTGGGAGGAGAAGAACATTGAAGATCACAAAAATCAGGGGAGAAAGCTAAGAAGTCATATGGTA
GAGAGGCTCTGTGAAAGGAAAGAAGGTAGTCAGTTTGGAGAAACCATCAGTCAGACTCCAAATCCTAAAC
CAAACAAGAAAACTTTTACTAGAGTAAAACCATATGAATGTAGTGTGTGTGGAAAGGACTATATGTGTCA
TTCATCTCTTAATAGGCACATGAGATCTCATACTGAACATAGATCATATGAATATCACAAATATGGAGAG
AAATCATATGAATGTAAGGAATGTGGGAAAAGATTCAGCTTTCGAAGTTCATTTCGAATACATGAAAGAA
CTCACACTGGAGAGAAACCCTATAAATGTAAACAGTGTGGTAAGGCTTTCAGTTGGCCCAGTTCCTTTCA
AATACATGAAAGAACTCATACTGGAGAGAAACCTTATGAATGTAAGGAATGTGGGAAGGCCTTCATTTAT
CACACAACCTTTCGAGGACACATGAGAATGCACACAGGGGAGAAACCCTATAAATGTAAAGAATGCGGGA
AAACGTTCAGTCATCCCAGTTCTTTTCGAAATCATGAAAGAACTCACTCTGGAGAGAAACCCTATGAATG
TAAACAATGTGGAAAAGCTTTCAGATATTACCAAACTTTTCAAATACATGAAAGGACTCACACTGGGGAA
AAACCCTATCAGTGTAAGCAATGTGGTAAAGCTCTTAGTTGTCCCACATCCTTTCGAAGTCATGAAAGGA
TTCACACTGGAGAAAAACCCTATAAATGTAAAAAATGTGGGAAAGCCTTCAGTTTTCCTAGTTCCTTTAG
AAAACATGAAAGAATTCATACAGGAGAGAAACCCTATGATTGTAAGGAATGTGGGAAAGCATTCATTTCT
CTTCCAAGCTATCGAAGACATATGATAATGCACACTGGAAATGGACCTTATAAATGCAAGGAATGTGGGA
AAGCCTTTGATTGTCCTAGTTCTTTTCAAATCCATGAACGAACTCACACTGGAGAGAAACCCTATGAATG
TAAACAGTGTGGTAAAGCCTTCAGTTGTTCCAGTTCCTTTCGAATGCATGAAAGAACTCACACTGGAGAG
AAACCCCATGAATGTAAACAATGTGGTAAAGCCTTCAGTTGTTCCAGTTCTGTTCGAATACATGAAAGGA
CTCACACTGGAGAGAAACCCTATGAATGTAAACAGTGTGGTAAAGCCTTCAGTTGTTCCAGTTCCTTTCG
AATGCATGAAAGAATTCACACTGGAGAGAAACCCTATGAATGTAAACAGTGTGGTAAAGCCTTTAGTTTT
TCTAGTTCCTTTCGGATGCATGAAAGGACTCACACTGGAGAGAAACCCTATGAATGTAAACAATGTGGTA
AAGCCTTCAGTTGTTCCAGTTCCTTTCGAATGCATGAAAGGACTCACACTGGGGAGAAACCCTATGAATG
TAAACAGTGTGGTAAGGCGTTTAGTTGTTCCAGTTCCATTCGAATACATGAAAGGACTCACACTGGAGAG
AAACCTTATGAGTGTAAACAATGTGGTAAGGCCTTCAGTTGTTCTAGTTCTGTTCGAATGCATGAAAGGA
CTCACACTGGAGTGAAACCCTATGAATGTAAACAATGTGACAAAGCCTTCAGTTGCTCACGTTCCTTTCG
AATCCATGAACGAACTCACACTGGAGAGAAACCCTATGCATGTCAACAATGTGGTAAAGCCTTCAAGTGT
TCCCGTTCCTTTCGAATACATGAAAGAGTTCATAGTGGAGAGTAGTAATGAACTAGTCCGTAACTTGAAA
GTATTTCGATTTCTTGGCTTTATATATCTTGTGGAAAGGACGATACCACGTGTGCAGGATCCGCGGG
