>Addgene plasmid #143389 | TFORF0008 | depositor partial sequence | sequence record 282306 | Barcode
TACCACGTGTGCAGGATCCGCGGG
